>Addgene plasmid #178249 | pLKO_C.NWS.S_mCherry-NLS | addgene full sequence | sequence record 352994 | Addgene NGS Result
CTATTCTTTTGATTTATAAGGGATTTTGCCGATTTCGGCCTATTGGTTAAAAAATGAGCTGATTTAACAA
AAATTTAACGCGAATTTTAACAAAATATTAACGCTTACAATTTAGGTGGCACTTTTCGGGGAAATGTGCG
CGGAACCCCTATTTGTTTATTTTTCTAAATACATTCAAATATGTATCCGCTCATGAGACAATAACCCTGA
TAAATGCTTCAATAATATTGAAAAAGGAAGAGTATGAGTATTCAACATTTCCGTGTCGCCCTTATTCCCT
TTTTTGCGGCATTTTGCCTTCCTGTTTTTGCTCACCCAGAAACGCTGGTGAAAGTAAAAGATGCTGAAGA
TCAGTTGGGTGCACGAGTGGGTTACATCGAACTGGATCTCAACAGCGGTAAGATCCTTGAGAGTTTTCGC
CCCGAAGAACGTTTTCCAATGATGAGCACTTTTAAAGTTCTGCTATGTGGCGCGGTATTATCCCGTATTG
ACGCCGGGCAAGAGCAACTCGGTCGCCGCATACACTATTCTCAGAATGACTTGGTTGAGTACTCACCAGT
CACAGAAAAGCATCTTACGGATGGCATGACAGTAAGAGAATTATGCAGTGCTGCCATAACCATGAGTGAT
AACACTGCGGCCAACTTACTTCTGACAACGATCGGAGGACCGAAGGAGCTAACCGCTTTTTTGCACAACA
TGGGGGATCATGTAACTCGCCTTGATCGTTGGGAACCGGAGCTGAATGAAGCCATACCAAACGACGAGCG
TGACACCACGATGCCTGTAGCAATGGCAACAACGTTGCGCAAACTATTAACTGGCGAACTACTTACTCTA
GCTTCCCGGCAACAATTAATAGACTGGATGGAGGCGGATAAAGTTGCAGGACCACTTCTGCGCTCGGCCC
TTCCGGCTGGCTGGTTTATTGCTGATAAATCTGGAGCCGGTGAGCGTGGGTCTCGCGGTATCATTGCAGC
ACTGGGGCCAGATGGTAAGCCCTCCCGTATCGTAGTTATCTACACGACGGGGAGTCAGGCAACTATGGAT
GAACGAAATAGACAGATCGCTGAGATAGGTGCCTCACTGATTAAGCATTGGTAACTGTCAGACCAAGTTT
ACTCATATATACTTTAGATTGATTTAAAACTTCATTTTTAATTTAAAAGGATCTAGGTGAAGATCCTTTT
TGATAATCTCATGACCAAAATCCCTTAACGTGAGTTTTCGTTCCACTGAGCGTCAGACCCCGTAGAAAAG
ATCAAAGGATCTTCTTGAGATCCTTTTTTTCTGCGCGTAATCTGCTGCTTGCAAACAAAAAAACCACCGC
TACCAGCGGTGGTTTGTTTGCCGGATCAAGAGCTACCAACTCTTTTTCCGAAGGTAACTGGCTTCAGCAG
AGCGCAGATACCAAATACTGTTCTTCTAGTGTAGCCGTAGTTAGGCCACCACTTCAAGAACTCTGTAGCA
CCGCCTACATACCTCGCTCTGCTAATCCTGTTACCAGTGGCTGCTGCCAGTGGCGATAAGTCGTGTCTTA
CCGGGTTGGACTCAAGACGATAGTTACCGGATAAGGCGCAGCGGTCGGGCTGAACGGGGGGTTCGTGCAC
ACAGCCCAGCTTGGAGCGAACGACCTACACCGAACTGAGATACCTACAGCGTGAGCTATGAGAAAGCGCC
ACGCTTCCCGAAGGGAGAAAGGCGGACAGGTATCCGGTAAGCGGCAGGGTCGGAACAGGAGAGCGCACGA
GGGAGCTTCCAGGGGGAAACGCCTGGTATCTTTATAGTCCTGTCGGGTTTCGCCACCTCTGACTTGAGCG
TCGATTTTTGTGATGCTCGTCAGGGGGGCGGAGCCTATGGAAAAACGCCAGCAACGCGGCCTTTTTACGG
TTCCTGGCCTTTTGCTGGCCTTTTGCTCACATGTTCTTTCCTGCGTTATCCCCTGATTCTGTGGATAACC
GTATTACCGCCTTTGAGTGAGCTGATACCGCTCGCCGCAGCCGAACGACCGAGCGCAGCGAGTCAGTGAG
CGAGGAAGCGGAAGAGCGCCCAATACGCAAACCGCCTCTCCCCGCGCGTTGGCCGATTCATTAATGCAGC
TGGCACGACAGGTTTCCCGACTGGAAAGCGGGCAGTGAGCGCAACGCAATTAATGTGAGTTAGCTCACTC
ATTAGGCACCCCAGGCTTTACACTTTATGCTTCCGGCTCGTATGTTGTGTGGAATTGTGAGCGGATAACA
ATTTCACACAGGAAACAGCTATGACCATGATTACGCCAAGCGCGCAATTAACCCTCACTAAAGGGAACAA
AAGCTGGAGCTGCAAGCTTAATGTAGTCTTATGCAATACTCTTGTAGTCTTGCAACATGGTAACGATGAG
TTAGCAACATGCCTTACAAGGAGAGAAAAAGCACCGTGCATGGCGATTGGTGGAAGTAAGGTGGTACGAT
CGTGCCTTATTAGGAAGGCAACAGACGGGTCTGACATGGATTGGACGAACCACTGAATTGCCGCATTGCA
GAGATATTGTATTTAAGTGCCTAGCTCGATACATAAACGGGTCTCTCTGGTTAGACCAGATCTGAGCCTG
GGAGCTCTCTGGCTAACTAGGGAACCCACTGCTTAAGCCTCAATAAAGCTTGCCTTGAGTGCTTCAAGTA
GTGTGTGCCCGTCTGTTGTGTGACTCTGGTAACTAGAGATCCCTCAGACCCTTTTAGTCAGTGTGGAAAA
TCTCTAGCAGTGGCGCCCGAACAGGGACTTGAAAGCGAAAGGGAAACCAGAGGAGCTCTCTCGACGCAGG
ACTCGGCTTGCTGAAGCGCGCACGGCAAGAGGCGAGGGGCGGCGACTGGTGAGTACGCCAAAAATTTTGA
CTAGCGGAGGCTAGAAGGAGAGAGATGGGTGCGAGAGCGTCAGTATTAAGCGGGGGAGAATTAGATCGCG
ATGGGAAAAAATTCGGTTAAGGCCAGGGGGAAAGAAAAAATATAAATTAAAACATATAGTATGGGCAAGC
AGGGAGCTAGAACGATTCGCAGTTAATCCTGGCCTGTTAGAAACATCAGAAGGCTGTAGACAAATACTGG
GACAGCTACAACCATCCCTTCAGACAGGATCAGAAGAACTTAGATCATTATATAATACAGTAGCAACCCT
CTATTGTGTGCATCAAAGGATAGAGATAAAAGACACCAAGGAAGCTTTAGACAAGATAGAGGAAGAGCAA
AACAAAAGTAAGACCACCGCACAGCAAGCGGCCGCTGATCTTCAGACCTGGAGGAGGAGATATGAGGGAC
AATTGGAGAAGTGAATTATATAAATATAAAGTAGTAAAAATTGAACCATTAGGAGTAGCACCCACCAAGG
CAAAGAGAAGAGTGGTGCAGAGAGAAAAAAGAGCAGTGGGAATAGGAGCTTTGTTCCTTGGGTTCTTGGG
AGCAGCAGGAAGCACTATGGGCGCAGCGTCAATGACGCTGACGGTACAGGCCAGACAATTATTGTCTGGT
ATAGTGCAGCAGCAGAACAATTTGCTGAGGGCTATTGAGGCGCAACAGCATCTGTTGCAACTCACAGTCT
GGGGCATCAAGCAGCTCCAGGCAAGAATCCTGGCTGTGGAAAGATACCTAAAGGATCAACAGCTCCTGGG
GATTTGGGGTTGCTCTGGAAAACTCATTTGCACCACTGCTGTGCCTTGGAATGCTAGTTGGAGTAATAAA
TCTCTGGAACAGATTTGGAATCACACGACCTGGATGGAGTGGGACAGAGAAATTAACAATTACACAAGCT
TAATACACTCCTTAATTGAAGAATCGCAAAACCAGCAAGAAAAGAATGAACAAGAATTATTGGAATTAGA
TAAATGGGCAAGTTTGTGGAATTGGTTTAACATAACAAATTGGCTGTGGTATATAAAATTATTCATAATG
ATAGTAGGAGGCTTGGTAGGTTTAAGAATAGTTTTTGCTGTACTTTCTATAGTGAATAGAGTTAGGCAGG
GATATTCACCATTATCGTTTCAGACCCACCTCCCAACCCCGAGGGGACCCGACAGGCCCGAAGGAATAGA
AGAAGAAGGTGGAGAGAGAGACAGAGACAGATCCATTCGATTAGTGAACGGATCTCGACGGTATCGATCA
CGAGACTAGTATCGAGCGGCCGCCCCCTTCACCGAGGGCCTATTTCCCATGATTCCTTCATATTTGCATA
TACGATACAAGGCTGTTAGAGAGATAATTGGAATTAATTTGACTGTAAACACAAAGATATTAGTACAAAA
TACGTGACGTAGAAAGTAATAATTTCTTGGGTAGTTTGCAGTTTTAAAATTATGTTTTAAAATGGACTAT
CATATGCTTACCGTAACTTGAAAGTATTTCGATTTCTTGGCTTTATATATCTTGTGGAAAGGACGAAACA
CCGGGTCTTCGAGAAGACCTGTTTTAGAGCTAGAAATAGCAAGTTAAAATAAGGCTAGTCCGTTATCAAC
TTGAAAAAGTGGCACCGAGTCGGTGCTTTTTTTAATTCTCGACCTCGAGACAAATGGCAGTATTCATCCA
CAATTTTAAAAGAAAAGGGGGGATTGGGGGGTACAGTGCAGGGGAAAGAATAGTAGACATAATAGCAACA
GACATACAAACTAAAGAATTACAAAAACAAATTACAAAAATTCAAAATTTTCGGGTTTATTACAGGGACA
GCAGAGATCCACTTTGGCCGCGGCTCGAGGCGATAAGCTTTGCAAAGATGGATAAAGTTTTAAACAGAGA
GGAATCTTTGCAGCTAATGGACCTTCTAGGTCTTGAAAGGAGTGGGAATTGGCTCCGGTGCCCGTCAGTG
GGCAGAGCGCACATCGCCCACAGTCCCCGAGAAGTTGGGGGGAGGGGTCGGCAATTGAACCGGTGCCTAG
AGAAGGTGGCGCGGGGTAAACTGGGAAAGTGATGTCGTGTACTGGCTCCGCCTTTTTCCCGAGGGTGGGG
GAGAACCGTATATAAGTGCAGTAGTCGCCGTGAACGTTCTTTTTCGCAACGGGTTTGCCGCCAGAACACA
GGTAAGTGCCGTGTGTGGTTCCCGCGGGCCTGGCCTCTTTACGGGTTATGGCCCTTGCGTGCCTTGAATT
ACTTCCACCTGGCTGCAGTACGTGATTCTTGATCCCGAGCTTCGGGTTGGAAGTGGGTGGGAGAGTTCGA
GGCCTTGCGCTTAAGGAGCCCCTTCGCCTCGTGCTTGAGTTGAGGCCTGGCCTGGGCGCTGGGGCCGCCG
CGTGCGAATCTGGTGGCACCTTCGCGCCTGTCTCGCTGCTTTCGATAAGTCTCTAGCCATTTAAAATTTT
TGATGACCTGCTGCGACGCTTTTTTTCTGGCAAGATAGTCTTGTAAATGCGGGCCAAGATCTGCACACTG
GTATTTCGGTTTTTGGGGCCGCGGGCGGCGACGGGGCCCGTGCGTCCCAGCGCACATGTTCGGCGAGGCG
GGGCCTGCGAGCGCGGCCACCGAGAATCGGACGGGGGTAGTCTCAAGCTGGCCGGCCTGCTCTGGTGCCT
GGCCTCGCGCCGCCGTGTATCGCCCCGCCCTGGGCGGCAAGGCTGGCCCGGTCGGCACCAGTTGCGTGAG
CGGAAAGATGGCCGCTTCCCGGCCCTGCTGCAGGGAGCTCAAAATGGAGGACGCGGCGCTCGGGAGAGCG
GGCGGGTGAGTCACCCACACAAAGGAAAAGGGCCTTTCCGTCCTCAGCCGTCGCTTCATGTGACTCCACG
GAGTACCGGGCGCCGTCCAGGCACCTCGATTAGTTCTCGAGCTTTTGGAGTACGTCGTCTTTAGGTTGGG
GGGAGGGGTTTTATGCGATGGAGTTTCCCCACACTGAGTGGGTGGAGACTGAAGTTAGGCCAGCTTGGCA
CTTGATGTAATTCTCCTTGGAATTTGCCCTTTTTGAGTTTGGATCTTGGTTCATTCTCAAGCCTCAGACA
GTGGTTCAAAGTTTTTTTCTTCCATTTCAGGTGTCGTGAGGAATTCTGCAGTCGATCGACGGTACCGCGG
GCCCGGGATCCACGGTCGCCACCATGGGCGAGGACCAGGTGGACCCCAGGCTGATCGACGGCAAGGGAGG
AGGCGGGGGAGGGAACTGGTCCCACCCCCAATTCGAGAAAGGAGGAGGCGGGGGAGGGAAGGAGACCGCC
GCCGCCAAGTTCGAGAGGCAGCACATGGACAGCGGCATGCTGATGGTGAGCAAGGGCGAGGAGGATAACA
TGGCCATCATCAAGGAGTTCATGCGCTTCAAGGTGCACATGGAGGGCTCCGTGAACGGCCACGAGTTCGA
GATCGAGGGCGAGGGCGAGGGCCGCCCCTACGAGGGCACCCAGACCGCCAAGCTGAAGGTGACCAAGGGT
GGCCCCCTGCCCTTCGCCTGGGACATCCTGTCCCCTCAGTTCATGTACGGCTCCAAGGCCTACGTGAAGC
ACCCCGCCGACATCCCCGACTACTTGAAGCTGTCCTTCCCCGAGGGCTTCAAGTGGGAGCGCGTGATGAA
CTTCGAGGACGGCGGCGTGGTGACCGTGACCCAGGACTCCTCCCTGCAGGACGGCGAGTTCATCTACAAG
GTGAAGCTGCGCGGCACCAACTTCCCCTCCGACGGCCCCGTAATGCAGAAGAAGACCATGGGCTGGGAGG
CCTCCTCCGAGCGGATGTACCCCGAGGACGGCGCCCTGAAGGGCGAGATCAAGCAGAGGCTGAAGCTGAA
GGACGGCGGCCACTACGACGCTGAGGTCAAGACCACCTACAAGGCCAAGAAGCCCGTGCAGCTGCCCGGC
GCCTACAACGTCAACATCAAGTTGGACATCACCTCCCACAACGAGGACTACACCATCGTGGAACAGTACG
AACGCGCCGAGGGCCGCCACTCCACCGGCGGCATGGACGAGCTGTACAAGAAACGGCCAGCCGAGGATAT
GGAGGAAGAACAAGCCTTTAAACGATCTCGATAAAGCGGCCGCGTCGACAATCAACCTCTGGATTACAAA
ATTTGTGAAAGATTGACTGGTATTCTTAACTATGTTGCTCCTTTTACGCTATGTGGATACGCTGCTTTAA
TGCCTTTGTATCATGCTATTGCTTCCCGTATGGCTTTCATTTTCTCCTCCTTGTATAAATCCTGGTTGCT
GTCTCTTTATGAGGAGTTGTGGCCCGTTGTCAGGCAACGTGGCGTGGTGTGCACTGTGTTTGCTGACGCA
ACCCCCACTGGTTGGGGCATTGCCACCACCTGTCAGCTCCTTTCCGGGACTTTCGCTTTCCCCCTCCCTA
TTGCCACGGCGGAACTCATCGCCGCCTGCCTTGCCCGCTGCTGGACAGGGGCTCGGCTGTTGGGCACTGA
CAATTCCGTGGTGTTGTCGGGGAAGCTGACGTCCTTTCCATGGCTGCTCGCCTGTGTTGCCACCTGGATT
CTGCGCGGGACGTCCTTCTGCTACGTCCCTTCGGCCCTCAATCCAGCGGACCTTCCTTCCCGCGGCCTGC
TGCCGGCTCTGCGGCCTCTTCCGCATCTTCGCCTTCGCCCTCAGACGAGTCGGATCTCCCTTTGGGCCGC
CTCCCCGCCTGGGTACCTTTAAGACCAATGACTTACAAGGCAGCTGTAGATCTTAGCCACTTTTTAAAAG
AAAAGGGGGGACTGGAAGGGCTAATTCACTCCCAACGAAGATAAGATCTGCTTTTTGCTTGTACTGGGTC
TCTCTGGTTAGACCAGATCTGAGCCTGGGAGCTCTCTGGCTAACTAGGGAACCCACTGCTTAAGCCTCAA
TAAAGCTTGCCTTGAGTGCTTCAAGTAGTGTGTGCCCGTCTGTTGTGTGACTCTGGTAACTAGAGATCCC
TCAGACCCTTTTAGTCAGTGTGGAAAATCTCTAGCAGTAGTAGTTCATGTCATCTTATTATTCAGTATTT
ATAACTTGCAAAGAAATGAATATCAGAGAGTGAGAGGAACTTGTTTATTGCAGCTTATAATGGTTACAAA
TAAAGCAATAGCATCACAAATTTCACAAATAAAGCATTTTTTTCACTGCATTCTAGTTGTGGTTTGTCCA
AACTCATCAATGTATCTTATCATGTCTGGCTCTAGCTATCCCGCCCCTAACTCCGCCCATCCCGCCCCTA
ACTCCGCCCAGTTCCGCCCATTCTCCGCCCCATGGCTGACTAATTTTTTTTATTTATGCAGAGGCCGAGG
CCGCCTCGGCCTCTGAGCTATTCCAGAAGTAGTGAGGAGGCTTTTTTGGAGGCCTAGGGACGTACCCAAT
TCGCCCTATAGTGAGTCGTATTACGCGCGCTCACTGGCCGTCGTTTTACAACGTCGTGACTGGGAAAACC
CTGGCGTTACCCAACTTAATCGCCTTGCAGCACATCCCCCTTTCGCCAGCTGGCGTAATAGCGAAGAGGC
CCGCACCGATCGCCCTTCCCAACAGTTGCGCAGCCTGAATGGCGAATGGG
[124 nt withheld, positions 8451-8574]
C
[91 nt withheld, positions 8576-8666]
A
[49 nt withheld, positions 8668-8716]
CCTTTGACGTTGGAGTCCACGTTCTTT
[37 nt withheld, positions 8744-8780]
ACCCTATCTCGGT
Features (pLannotate 1.2.2; 29 found; start..end, strand, type, name):
    139..243     +  promoter       AmpR promoter: bla
    244..1104    +  CDS            AmpR: β-lactamase; bla; confers resistance to ampicillin, carbenicillin, and related antibiotics
   1275..1863    +  rep_origin     ori: high-copy-number ColE1/pMB1/pBR322/pUC origin of replication
   2046..2138    +  CDS            lacI (fragment): lac repressor; lacI; The lac repressor binds to the lac operator to inhibit transcription in E. coli. This inhibition can be relieved by adding lactose or isopropyl-β-D-thiogalactopyranoside (IPTG).
   2151..2172    +  protein_bind   CAP binding site: CAP binding activates transcription in the presence of cAMP. E. coli catabolite activator protein
   2187..2217    +  promoter       lac promoter: promoter for the E. coli lac operon
   2225..2241    +  protein_bind   lac operator: The lac repressor binds to the lac operator to inhibit transcription in E. coli. This inhibition can be relieved by adding lactose or isopropyl-β-D-thiogalactopyranoside (IPTG). lac repressor encoded by lacI
   2286..2304    +  promoter       T3 promoter: promoter for bacteriophage T3 RNA polymerase
   2332..2558    +  promoter       RSV promoter: Rous sarcoma virus enhancer/promoter
   2559..2739    +  LTR            5' LTR (truncated): truncated 5' long terminal repeat (LTR) from HIV-1
   2786..2911    +  misc_feature   HIV-1 Ψ: packaging signal of human immunodeficiency virus type 1
   2895..3258    +  CDS            HIV-1 gag (fragment): gag protein from human immunodeficiency virus 1; gag
   3404..3637    +  misc_feature   RRE: The Rev response element (RRE) of HIV-1 allows for Rev-dependent mRNA export from the nucleus to the cytoplasm.
   4014..4114    +  CDS            Rev (fragment): human immunodeficiency virus 1 (HIV-1) Rev protein; rev; enhances nuclear export of unspliced and incompletely spliced viral mRNAs
   4164..4404    +  promoter       U6 promoter: RNA polymerase III promoter for human U6 snRNA
   4431..4506    +  misc_RNA       gRNA scaffold: guide RNA scaffold for the Streptococcus pyogenes CRISPR/Cas9 system
   4554..4671    +  misc_feature   cPPT/CTS: central polypurine tract and central termination sequence of HIV-1
   4738..4804    +  CDS            small t antigen (fragment): SV40 (simian virus 40) small t antigen
   4811..5989    +  promoter       EF-1α promoter: strong constitutive promoter for human elongation factor EF-1α
   6006..6031    +  misc_feature   MCS (fragment): multiple cloning site
   6203..6910    +  CDS            mCherry: mCherry is a basic (constitutively fluorescent) red fluorescent protein published in 2004, derived from Discosoma sp.. It is reported to be a very rapidly-maturing monomer with low acid sensitivity.
   6980..7568    +  misc_feature   WPRE: woodchuck hepatitis virus posttranscriptional regulatory element
   7573..7710    +  CDS            nef (fragment): NEF_HV1LA - Experimental evidence at protein level: Swiss-Prot protein existence level 1. Extracellular Nef protein targets CD4(+) T-lymphocytes for apoptosis by interacting with CXCR4 surface receptors. From Human immunodeficiency virus type 1 group M subtype B (isolate Lai) (HIV-1).
   7696..7876    +  LTR            5' LTR (truncated): truncated 5' long terminal repeat (LTR) from HIV-1
   7948..8069    +  polyA_signal   SV40 poly(A) signal: SV40 polyadenylation signal
   8109..8244    +  rep_origin     SV40 ori: SV40 origin of replication
   8265..8283    -  promoter       T7 promoter: promoter for bacteriophage T7 RNA polymerase
   8291..8446    +  CDS            lacZα (fragment): LacZα fragment of β-galactosidase; lacZ fragment
   8451..86      +  rep_origin     f1 ori (across the origin) (sequence partly withheld): f1 bacteriophage origin of replication; arrow indicates direction of (+) strand synthesis
