[The description below was written by a language model from this plasmid's Addgene catalogue record and pLannotate feature annotations shown in this document.]
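Description:
pLKO_C.NWS.S_mCherry-NLS is a third-generation-style lentiviral transfer plasmid built on the pLKO backbone that combines an sgRNA expression cassette with a nuclear protein barcode (nPC) reporter. In bacteria it is maintained as a high-copy plasmid through a ColE1/pUC-type origin and selected with ampicillin via the β-lactamase gene. An f1 origin, an SV40 origin and remnants of lac/lacZα cloning-vector sequence are also annotated in the backbone. The viral portion begins with an RSV promoter fused to a truncated HIV-1 5' LTR, which drives Tat-independent transcription of the genomic RNA in packaging cells. This is followed by the Ψ packaging signal with a partial gag sequence, the Rev response element for nuclear export of the unspliced genome, and a cPPT/CTS. A WPRE sits upstream of a truncated 3' LTR, consistent with a self-inactivating design, and an SV40 polyadenylation signal follows.

Two expression units lie between the LTRs. A human U6 Pol III promoter sits upstream of the S. pyogenes Cas9 guide RNA scaffold, providing the site into which an sgRNA spacer is cloned; no Cas9 gene is annotated, so the nuclease must be supplied separately. Downstream, the EF-1α promoter drives mCherry carrying the N-terminal "C.NWS.S" tag and a C-terminal nuclear localization signal. The record does not define the individual components of that tag, and they are not annotated in the feature table, although unannotated sequence lies between the promoter and mCherry. The tag acts as a protein barcode concentrated in the nucleus, so transduced cells and the vector they carry can be identified and tracked. According to the record, this allows spatial detection of CRISPR screens.
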