Addgene plasmid #178249: pLKO_C.NWS.S_mCherry-NLS
Purpose: Nuclear Protein Barcode (nPC) for vector/cell tracking. Contains U6 trRNA cassette for sgRNA cloning. Enables spatial detection of CRISPR screens.
Depositing lab: Brian Brown. Depositing organization: Icahn School of Medicine at Mount Sinai. Publication: Spatial CRISPR genomics identifies regulators of the tumor microenvironment. Dhainaut M, Rose SA, Akturk G, Wroblewska A, Nielsen SR, Park ES, Buckup M, Roudko V, Pia L, Sweeney R, Le Berichel J, Wilk CM, Bektesevic A, Lee BH, Bhardwaj N, Rahman AH, Baccarini A, Gnjatic S, Pe'er D, Merad M, Brown BD. Cell. 2022 Mar 10. pii: S0092-8674(22)00195-7. doi: 10.1016/j.cell.2022.02.015. PubMed 35290801.
Backbone
  Vector backbone: pLKO
  Backbone size w/o insert (bp): 9000
  Vector type: Lentiviral
Growth in bacteria
  Bacterial resistance: Ampicillin, 100 μg/mL
  Growth temperature: 37°C
  Growth strain: NEB Stable
  Copy number: High Copy
Gene/Insert
  Gene/Insert name: nPC Tagged mCherry-NLS
  Species: H. sapiens (human)
  Insert size (bp): 1000
  Promoter: eF1a
  Tag / fusion protein: C.NWS.S (N terminal on insert); Nuclear Localization Signal (C terminal on insert)
  Cloning method: Restriction Enzyme; 5′ cloning site unknown (unknown if destroyed)
  Sequencing primers: 5′ cctttttgagtttggatcttggttcat
Terms and licenses: Academic/Nonprofit Terms; Industry Terms: Not Available to Industry
Depositor comments: Please visit https://www.biorxiv.org/content/10.1101/2021.07.13.451021v1 for bioRxiv preprint.
How to cite: pLKO_C.NWS.S_mCherry-NLS was a gift from Brian Brown (Addgene plasmid # 178249 ; http://n2t.net/addgene:178249 ; RRID:Addgene_178249)
